LOCUS       Exported 2812 bp ds-DNA circular SYN 25-AUG-2021
DEFINITION  Cas9-mediated knockout of Bmpr2 in mammalian cells.
ACCESSION   .
VERSION     .
KEYWORDS    Bmpr2 gRNA#1
SOURCE      synthetic DNA construct
  ORGANISM  synthetic DNA construct
REFERENCE   1 (bases 1 to 2812)
  AUTHORS   Aihara S, Fujimoto S, Sakaguchi R, Imai T
  TITLE     BMPR-2 gates activity-dependent stabilization of primary dendrites
            during mitral cell remodeling.
  JOURNAL   Cell Rep. 2021 Jun 22;35(12):109276. doi:
            10.1016/j.celrep.2021.109276.
  PUBMED    34161760
REFERENCE   2 (bases 1 to 2812)
  AUTHORS   .
  TITLE     Direct Submission
  JOURNAL   Exported Aug 25, 2021 from SnapGene Server 1.1.58
            http://www.snapgene.com
FEATURES             Location/Qualifiers
     source          1..2812
                     /organism="synthetic DNA construct"
                     /mol_type="other DNA"
     promoter        72..312
                     /label=U6 promoter
                     /note="RNA polymerase III promoter for human U6 snRNA"
     primer_bind     72..92
                     /label=hU6-F
                     /note="Human U6 promoter, forward primer"
     primer_bind     243..262
                     /label=LKO.1 5'
                     /note="Human U6 promoter, forward primer"
     misc_RNA        341..416
                     /label=gRNA scaffold
                     /note="guide RNA scaffold for the Streptococcus pyogenes
                     CRISPR/Cas9 system"
     protein_bind    complement(428..452)
                     /gene="mutant version of attB"
                     /label=attB2
                     /bound_moiety="BP Clonase(TM)"
                     /note="recombination site for the Gateway(R) BP reaction"
     misc_feature    658..714
                     /label=MCS
                     /note="pUC18/19 multiple cloning site"
     primer_bind     complement(727..743)
                     /label=M13 rev
                     /note="common sequencing primer, one of multiple similar
                     variants"
     primer_bind     complement(727..743)
                     /label=M13 Reverse
                     /note="In lacZ gene. Also called M13-rev"
     primer_bind     complement(740..762)
                     /label=M13/pUC Reverse
                     /note="In lacZ gene"
     protein_bind    751..767
                     /label=lac operator
                     /bound_moiety="lac repressor encoded by lacI"
                     /note="The lac repressor binds to the lac operator to
                     inhibit transcription in E. coli. This inhibition can be
                     relieved by adding lactose or
                     isopropyl-beta-D-thiogalactopyranoside (IPTG)."
     promoter        complement(775..805)
                     /label=lac promoter
                     /note="promoter for the E. coli lac operon"
     protein_bind    820..841
                     /label=CAP binding site
                     /bound_moiety="E. coli catabolite activator protein"
                     /note="CAP binding activates transcription in the presence
                     of cAMP."
     rep_origin      complement(1129..1717)
                     /direction=LEFT
                     /label=ori
                     /note="high-copy-number ColE1/pMB1/pBR322/pUC origin of
                     replication"
     primer_bind     complement(1209..1228)
                     /label=pBR322ori-F
                     /note="pBR322 origin, forward primer"
     CDS             complement(1888..2748)
                     /codon_start=1
                     /gene="bla"
                     /product="beta-lactamase"
                     /label=AmpR
                     /note="confers resistance to ampicillin, carbenicillin, and
                     related antibiotics"
                     /translation="MSIQHFRVALIPFFAAFCLPVFAHPETLVKVKDAEDQLGARVGYI
                     ELDLNSGKILESFRPEERFPMMSTFKVLLCGAVLSRIDAGQEQLGRRIHYSQNDLVEYS
                     PVTEKHLTDGMTVRELCSAAITMSDNTAANLLLTTIGGPKELTAFLHNMGDHVTRLDRW
                     EPELNEAIPNDERDTTMPVAMATTLRKLLTGELLTLASRQQLIDWMEADKVAGPLLRSA
                     LPAGWFIADKSGAGERGSRGIIAALGPDGKPSRIVVIYTTGSQATMDERNRQIAEIGAS
                     LIKHW"
     primer_bind     2511..2530
                     /label=Amp-R
                     /note="Ampicillin resistance gene, reverse primer"
     promoter        complement(2749..41)
                     /gene="bla"
                     /label=AmpR promoter
ORIGIN
        1 tttgaatgta tttagaaaaa taaacaaata ggggttccgc gcacatttcc ccgaaaagtg
       61 ccacctgacg tgagggccta tttcccatga ttccttcata tttgcatata cgatacaagg
      121 ctgttagaga gataattaga attaatttga ctgtaaacac aaagatatta gtacaaaata
      181 cgtgacgtag aaagtaataa tttcttgggt agtttgcagt tttaaaatta tgttttaaaa
      241 tggactatca tatgcttacc gtaacttgaa agtatttcga tttcttggct ttatatatct
      301 tgtggaaagg acgaaacacc gccaaaggga gcacgtgtta gttttagagc tagaaatagc
      361 aagttaaaat aaggctagtc cgttatcaac ttgaaaaagt ggcaccgagt cggtgctttt
      421 tttctagacc cagctttctt gtacaaagtt ggcattagat ccgctgcatt aatgaatcgg
      481 ccaacgcgcg gggagaggcg gtttgcgtat tgggcgctct tccgcttcct cgctcactga
      541 ctcgctgcgc tcggtcgttc ggctgcggcg agcggtatca gctcactcaa aggcggtaat
      601 acggttatcc acagaatcag gggataacgc aggaaagaac atgtgagcaa aaggccagaa
      661 ttcgagctcg gtacccgggg atcctctaga gtcgacctgc aggcatgcaa gcttggcgta
      721 atcatggtca tagctgtttc ctgtgtgaaa ttgttatccg ctcacaattc cacacaacat
      781 acgagccgga agcataaagt gtaaagcctg gggtgcctaa tgagtgagct aactcacatt
      841 aattgcgttg cgctcactgc ccgctttcca gtcgggaaac ctgtcgtgcc agctgcatta
      901 atgaatcggc caacgcgcgg ggagaggcgg tttgcgtatt gggcgctctt ccgcttcctc
      961 gctcactgac tcgctgcgct cggtcgttcg gctgcggcga gcggtatcag ctcactcaaa
     1021 ggcggtaata cggttatcca cagaatcagg ggataacgca ggaaagaaca tgtgagcaaa
     1081 aggccagcaa aaggccagga accgtaaaaa ggccgcgttg ctggcgtttt tccataggct
     1141 ccgcccccct gacgagcatc acaaaaatcg acgctcaagt cagaggtggc gaaacccgac
     1201 aggactataa agataccagg cgtttccccc tggaagctcc ctcgtgcgct ctcctgttcc
     1261 gaccctgccg cttaccggat acctgtccgc ctttctccct tcgggaagcg tggcgctttc
     1321 tcatagctca cgctgtaggt atctcagttc ggtgtaggtc gttcgctcca agctgggctg
     1381 tgtgcacgaa ccccccgttc agcccgaccg ctgcgcctta tccggtaact atcgtcttga
     1441 gtccaacccg gtaagacacg acttatcgcc actggcagca gccactggta acaggattag
     1501 cagagcgagg tatgtaggcg gtgctacaga gttcttgaag tggtggccta actacggcta
     1561 cactagaaga acagtatttg gtatctgcgc tctgctgaag ccagttacct tcggaaaaag
     1621 agttggtagc tcttgatccg gcaaacaaac caccgctggt agcggtggtt tttttgtttg
     1681 caagcagcag attacgcgca gaaaaaaagg atctcaagaa gatcctttga tcttttctac
     1741 ggggtctgac gctcagtgga acgaaaactc acgttaaggg attttggtca tgagattatc
     1801 aaaaaggatc ttcacctaga tccttttaaa ttaaaaatga agttttaaat caatctaaag
     1861 tatatatgag taaacttggt ctgacagtta ccaatgctta atcagtgagg cacctatctc
     1921 agcgatctgt ctatttcgtt catccatagt tgcctgactc cccgtcgtgt agataactac
     1981 gatacgggag ggcttaccat ctggccccag tgctgcaatg ataccgcgag acccacgctc
     2041 accggctcca gatttatcag caataaacca gccagccgga agggccgagc gcagaagtgg
     2101 tcctgcaact ttatccgcct ccatccagtc tattaattgt tgccgggaag ctagagtaag
     2161 tagttcgcca gttaatagtt tgcgcaacgt tgttgccatt gctacaggca tcgtggtgtc
     2221 acgctcgtcg tttggtatgg cttcattcag ctccggttcc caacgatcaa ggcgagttac
     2281 atgatccccc atgttgtgca aaaaagcggt tagctccttc ggtcctccga tcgttgtcag
     2341 aagtaagttg gccgcagtgt tatcactcat ggttatggca gcactgcata attctcttac
     2401 tgtcatgcca tccgtaagat gcttttctgt gactggtgag tactcaacca agtcattctg
     2461 agaatagtgt atgcggcgac cgagttgctc ttgcccggcg tcaatacggg ataataccgc
     2521 gccacatagc agaactttaa aagtgctcat cattggaaaa cgttcttcgg ggcgaaaact
     2581 ctcaaggatc ttaccgctgt tgagatccag ttcgatgtaa cccactcgtg cacccaactg
     2641 atcttcagca tcttttactt tcaccagcgt ttctgggtga gcaaaaacag gaaggcaaaa
     2701 tgccgcaaaa aagggaataa gggcgacacg gaaatgttga atactcatac tcttcctttt
     2761 tcaatattat tgaagcattt atcagggtta ttgtctcatg agcggataca ta
//
