[The description below was written by a language model from this plasmid's Addgene catalogue record and the feature table of its GenBank file.]
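Description:
Bmpr2 gRNA#1 is a small (about 2.8 kb) mammalian CRISPR guide RNA expression plasmid built on a minimal "gRNA backbone" and intended for Cas9-mediated knockout of mouse Bmpr2, the gene encoding the type II bone morphogenetic protein receptor. It is propagated in E. coli through a ColE1/pUC-type origin of replication and selected with ampicillin via the beta-lactamase (AmpR) gene and its own promoter. The catalogue entry lists the plasmid as low copy, whereas the feature annotation describes the origin as a high-copy type; the record does not resolve this discrepancy. No mammalian selection marker or reporter is annotated.

The functional cassette consists of the human U6 promoter, an RNA polymerase III promoter suited to producing short, defined transcripts, followed by a short interval where the Bmpr2-targeting spacer sits (this spacer is not separately annotated in the feature table), and then the Streptococcus pyogenes Cas9 guide RNA scaffold. Together these yield a single guide RNA that directs SpCas9 to the Bmpr2 locus. The plasmid does not encode Cas9, so the nuclease must be supplied from a separate construct or from a Cas9-expressing cell or animal. Other annotated elements appear to be backbone remnants with no evident role in guide expression: an attB2 Gateway recombination site just downstream of the scaffold, a pUC18/19 multiple cloning site, and lac promoter/operator and CAP binding sequences with M13 reverse primer sites useful for sequencing. The associated publication concerns the role of BMPR-2 in stabilising primary dendrites during mitral cell remodelling, and the "#1" in the name suggests it is one of several guides designed against this gene.
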