Addgene plasmid #163388: Bmpr2 gRNA#1
Purpose: Cas9-mediated knockout of Bmpr2 in mammalian cells
Depositing lab: Takeshi Imai. Depositing organization: Kyushu University. Publication: BMPR-2 gates activity-dependent stabilization of primary dendrites during mitral cell remodeling. Aihara S, Fujimoto S, Sakaguchi R, Imai T. Cell Rep. 2021 Jun 22;35(12):109276. doi: 10.1016/j.celrep.2021.109276. PubMed 34161760.
Backbone
  Vector backbone: gRNA backbone
  Backbone size w/o insert (bp): 2763
  Total vector size (bp): 2812
  Vector type: Mammalian Expression, CRISPR
Growth in bacteria
  Bacterial resistance: Ampicillin, 100 μg/mL
  Growth temperature: 37°C
  Growth strain: DH5alpha
  Copy number: Low Copy
Gene/Insert
  Gene/Insert name: Bmpr2
  gRNA/shRNA sequence: CCTCGCTGCATCGGCCCTTTCGG
  Species: M. musculus (mouse)
  GenBank ID: NM_007561.4
  Entrez Gene: Bmpr2 (a.k.a. 2610024H22Rik, BMP-2, BMPR-2, BMPR-II, BMPRII, BRK-3, Gm20272)
Terms and licenses: Academic/Nonprofit Terms; Industry Terms: Not Available to Industry
How to cite: Bmpr2 gRNA#1 was a gift from Takeshi Imai (Addgene plasmid # 163388 ; http://n2t.net/addgene:163388 ; RRID:Addgene_163388)
